Addgene plasmid #84779: pCAG-BirA*-dCas9-eGFP
Purpose: Expresses BirA*-dCas9-eGFP in mammalian cells.
Depositing lab: Heinrich Leonhardt. Depositing organization: Ludwig-Maximilians-Universitaet Muenchen (LMU). Publication: Determination of Local Chromatin Composition by CasID. Schmidtmann E, Anton T, Rombaut P, Herzog F, Leonhardt H. Nucleus. 2016 Sep 27:0. 10.1080/19491034.2016.1239000 PubMed 27676121.
Backbone
  Vector backbone: pCAG
  Backbone size w/o insert (bp): 6127
  Total vector size (bp): 12190
  Vector type: Mammalian Expression, Bacterial Expression, CRISPR
  Selectable markers: Blasticidin
Growth in bacteria
  Bacterial resistance: Ampicillin, 100 μg/mL
  Growth temperature: 37°C
  Growth strain: DH5alpha
  Copy number: Unknown
Gene/Insert
  Gene/Insert name: BirA*-dCas9-eGFP
  Insert size (bp): 6063
  Promoter: CAG
  Tag / fusion protein: cMyc (N terminal on insert)
  Cloning method: Gibson Cloning
  Sequencing primers: 5′ 5´-CAGGGCGGGGTTCGGC-3'; 3′ 5´-CCAAGCGGCTTCGGCAG-3´
Resource information
  A portion of this plasmid was derived from a plasmid made by: hCas9_D10A was received via addgene (addgene ID: 41816), 2nd mutation (H840A) was introduced in our lab. BirA* was received via addgene (addgene ID: 35700)
Terms and licenses: Academic/Nonprofit Terms; Industry Terms: Not Available to Industry
How to cite: pCAG-BirA*-dCas9-eGFP was a gift from Heinrich Leonhardt (Addgene plasmid # 84779 ; http://n2t.net/addgene:84779 ; RRID:Addgene_84779)
