[The description below was written by a language model from this plasmid's Addgene catalogue record and pLannotate feature annotations shown in this document.]
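Description:
pCAG-BirA*-dCas9-eGFP is a roughly 12.2 kb mammalian expression plasmid built on a pCAG backbone for CRISPR-guided proximity biotinylation, the approach its associated publication calls CasID. It is propagated in E. coli through a high-copy ColE1/pUC-type origin with ampicillin selection (AmpR under its own bla promoter). It also carries an f1 phage origin and assorted backbone remnants, including fragments of lacZα, lacI, rop and bom, a T7 promoter, and a reverse-oriented SV40 early promoter.

The payload is a single fusion open reading frame driven by the CAG promoter, annotated as the CMV enhancer, the chicken β-actin promoter and a chimeric β-actin/β-globin intron. From N- to C-terminus the fusion contains BirA(R118G), the promiscuous E. coli biotin ligase mutant used for BioID, then Streptococcus pyogenes Cas9, then EGFP. The catalogue lists an N-terminal cMyc tag, although this is not picked up in the feature tables. The tables label the nuclease simply as Cas9, but the record states that it derives from a D10A nickase into which H840A was added. This makes it catalytically dead dCas9, which binds guide-specified DNA without cutting. Downstream of EGFP, an EMCV IRES links a blasticidin S deaminase gene to the same transcript, which ends at an SV40 poly(A) signal, so blasticidin selection enriches for cells expressing the fusion. Short hits such as Jred and bleomycin-resistance fragments are probably linker or junction matches rather than functional genes.

No guide RNA cassette is annotated, so a guide would have to be supplied separately. Once targeted to a chosen locus, the fusion would biotinylate nearby proteins to determine local chromatin composition, and EGFP reports its localisation. The two sequence records differ slightly in length (12,139 versus 12,190 nt), mainly around the region preceding the IRES, but they show the same architecture.
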