Features (pLannotate 1.2.2; 24 found; start..end, strand, type, name):
     69..372     +  enhancer       CMV enhancer: human cytomegalovirus immediate early enhancer
    374..652     +  promoter       chicken β-actin promoter: No description available
    653..1622    +  intron         chimeric intron: chimera between introns from chicken β-actin and rabbit β-globin
   1659..2618    +  CDS            BirA(R118G): promiscuous R118G mutant of the E. coli biotin protein ligase (Cronan, 2005) also known as BirA* or BioID
   2733..6836    +  CDS            Cas9: Cas9 (Csn1) endonuclease from the Streptococcus pyogenes Type II CRISPR/Cas system generates RNA-guided double strand breaks in DNA
   6880..6936    +  CDS            Jred (fragment): Jred is a basic (constitutively fluorescent) red fluorescent protein published in 2004, derived from Anthoathecata. It has low acid sensitivity.
   6966..7685    +  CDS            EGFP: the original enhanced GFP (Yang et al., 1996) mammalian codon-optimized
   7706..7724    -  promoter       chicken β-actin promoter (fragment): contains a 21-bp deletion relative to the standard chicken β-actin promoter
   7836..8298    +  misc_feature   IRES: internal ribosome entry site (IRES) of the encephalomyocarditis virus (EMCV)
   8309..8707    +  CDS            BSD: blasticidin S deaminase; Aspergillus terreus BSD; confers resistance to blasticidin
   8708..8735    +  CDS            BleoR (fragment): antibiotic-binding protein; Sh ble from Streptoalloteichus hindustanus; confers resistance to bleomycin, phleomycin, and Zeocin™
   8745..8870    +  CDS            ble (fragment): BLE_KLEPN - Experimental evidence at protein level: Swiss-Prot protein existence level 1. Binding protein with a strong affinity to the bleomycin family of antibiotics. Binds to CL990; an antimitotic-antibiotic compound. From Klebsiella pneumoniae.
   8865..8986    +  polyA_signal   SV40 poly(A) signal: SV40 polyadenylation signal
   8997..9014    +  misc_feature   MCS (fragment): pBluescript multiple cloning site
   9020..9209    -  promoter       SV40 promoter: SV40 early promoter
   9209..9263    -  CDS            lacI (fragment): lac repressor; lacI; The lac repressor binds to the lac operator to inhibit transcription in E. coli. This inhibition can be relieved by adding lactose or isopropyl-β-D-thiogalactopyranoside (IPTG).
   9446..10034   -  rep_origin     ori: high-copy-number ColE1/pMB1/pBR322/pUC origin of replication
  10205..11065   -  CDS            AmpR: β-lactamase; bla; confers resistance to ampicillin, carbenicillin, and related antibiotics
  11066..11170   -  promoter       AmpR promoter: bla
  11265..11300   +  CDS            rop (fragment): Rop protein, which maintains plasmids at low copy number; rop
  11402..11501   +  misc_feature   bom (fragment): basis of mobility region from pBR322
  11502..11957   -  rep_origin     f1 ori (sequence partly withheld): f1 bacteriophage origin of replication; arrow indicates direction of (+) strand synthesis
  11961..12118   -  CDS            lacZα (fragment): LacZα fragment of β-galactosidase; lacZ fragment
  12121..12139   +  promoter       T7 promoter: promoter for bacteriophage T7 RNA polymerase
>Addgene plasmid #84779 | pCAG-BirA*-dCas9-eGFP | addgene full sequence | sequence record 492311 | Addgene Long Read Sequencing Result
ACGCGTCCTAGTTATTAATAGTAATCAATTACGGGGTCATTAGTTCATAGCCCATATATGGAGTTCCGCG
TTACATAACTTACGGTAAATGGCCCGCCTGGCTGACCGCCCAACGACCCCCGCCCATTGACGTCAATAAT
GACGTATGTTCCCATAGTAACGCCAATAGGGACTTTCCATTGACGTCAATGGGTGGAGTATTTACGGTAA
ACTGCCCACTTGGCAGTACATCAAGTGTATCATATGCCAAGTACGCCCCCTATTGACGTCAATGACGGTA
AATGGCCCGCCTGGCATTATGCCCAGTACATGACCTTATGGGACTTTCCTACTTGGCAGTACATCTACGT
ATTAGTCATCGCTATTACCATGGTCGAGGTGAGCCCCACGTTCTGCTTCACTCTCCCCATCTCCCCCCCC
CTCCCCACCCCCAATTTTGTATTTATTTATTTTTTAATTATTTTGTGCAGCGATGGGGGCGGGGGGGGGG
GGGGGGCGCGCGCCAGGCGGGGCGGGGCGGGGCGAGGGGCGGGGCGGGGCGAGGCGGAGAGGTGCGGCGG
CAGCCAATCAGAGCGGCGCGCTCCGAAAGTTTCCTTTTATGGCGAGGCGGCGGCGGCGGCGGCCCTATAA
AAAGCGAAGCGCGCGGCGGGCGGGAGTCGCTGCGCGCTGCCTTCGCCCCGTGCCCCGCTCCGCCGCCGCC
TCGCGCCGCCCGCCCCGGCTCTGACTGACCGCGTTACTCCCACAGGTGAGCGGGCGGGACGGCCCTTCTC
CTCCGGGCTGTAATTAGCGCTTGGTTTAATGACGGCTTGTTTCTTTTCTGTGGCTGCGTGAAAGCCTTGA
GGGGCTCCGGGAGGGCCCTTTGTGCGGGGGGAGCGGCTCGGGGGGTGCGTGCGTGTGTGTGTGCGTGGGG
AGCGCCGCGTGCGGCTCCGCGCTGCCCGGCGGCTGTGAGCGCTGCGGGCGCGGCGCGGGGCTTTGTGCGC
TCCGCAGTGTGCGCGAGGGGAGCGCGGCCGGGGGCGGTGCCCCGCGGTGCGGGGGGGGCTGCGAGGGGAA
CAAAGGCTGCGTGCGGGGTGTGTGCGTGGGGGGGTGAGCAGGGGGTGTGGGCGCGTCGGTCGGGCTGCAA
CCCCCCCTGCACCCCCCTCCCCGAGTTGCTGAGCACGGCCCGGCTTCGGGTGCGGGGCTCCGTACGGGGC
GTGGCGCGGGGCTCGCCGTGCCGGGCGGGGGGTGGCGGCAGGTGGGGGTGCCGGGCGGGGCGGGGCCGCC
TCGGGCCGGGGAGGGCTCGGGGGAGGGGCGCGGCGGCCCCCGGAGCGCCGGCGGCTGTCGAGGCGCGGCG
AGCCGCAGCCATTGCCTTTTATGGTAATCGTGCGAGAGGGCGCAGGGACTTCCTTTGTCCCAAATCTGTG
CGGAGCCGAAATCTGGGAGGCGCCGCCGCACCCCCTCTAGCGGGCGCGGGGCGAAGCGGTGCGGCGCCGG
CAGGAAGGAAATGGGCGGGGAGGGCCTTCGTGCGTCGCCGCGCCGCCGTCCCCTTCTCCCTCTCCAGCCT
CGGGGCTGTCCGCGGGGGGACGGCTGCCTTCGGGGGGGACGGGGCAGGGCGGGGTTCGGCTTCTGGCGTG
TGACCGGCGGCTATGGAACAAAAACTCATCTCAGAAGAGGATCTCGACAAGGACAACACCGTGCCCCTGA
AGCTGATCGCCCTGCTGGCCAACGGCGAGTTCCACTCTGGCGAGCAGCTGGGAGAGACCCTGGGAATGAG
CAGAGCCGCCATCAACAAGCACATCCAGACACTGAGAGACTGGGGAGTGGACGTGTTCACCGTGCCTGGC
AAGGGCTACAGCCTGCCTGAGCCTATCCAGCTGCTGAACGCCAAGCAGATCCTGGGACAGCTGGATGGCG
GAAGCGTGGCCGTGCTGCCTGTGATCGACTCCACCAATCAGTACCTGCTGGACAGAATCGGAGAGCTGAA
GTCCGGCGACGCCTGCATCGCCGAGTACCAGCAGGCTGGCAGAGGAGGCAGAGGACGGAAGTGGTTCAGC
CCATTCGGAGCCAACCTGTACCTGTCCATGTTCTGGAGACTGGAGCAGGGACCTGCTGCTGCCATCGGAC
TGAGTCTGGTGATCGGAATCGTGATGGCCGAGGTGCTGAGAAAGCTGGGAGCCGACAAGGTGAGAGTGAA
GTGGCCTAATGACCTGTACCTCCAGGACCGCAAGCTGGCTGGCATCCTGGTGGAGCTGACAGGCAAGACA
GGCGATGCCGCTCAGATCGTGATCGGAGCCGGAATCAACATGGCCATGAGAAGAGTGGAGGAGAGCGTGG
TGAACCAGGGCTGGATCACCCTGCAGGAGGCTGGCATCAACCTGGACCGGAACACCCTGGCCGCCATGCT
GATCAGAGAGCTGAGAGCCGCTCTGGAGCTGTTCGAGCAGGAGGGACTGGCTCCTTACCTGAGCAGATGG
GAGAAGCTGGACAACTTCATCAACAGACCTGTGAAGCTGATCATCGGCGACAAGGAAATCTTCGGCATCT
CCAGAGGAATCGACAAGCAGGGAGCTCTGCTGCTGGAGCAGGACGGAATCATCAAGCCCTGGATGGGCGG
AGAAATCTCCCTGAGAAGCGCAGAGAAGCTCGAGCGGCCGCCACTGTGCTGGATATCTGCAGAATTCCAC
CACACTGGACTAGTGGATCCGAGCTCGGTACCAAGCTTAAGTTTAAACCGCGGTAGCGGCAGCGGTAGCG
GAATGGACAAGAAGTACTCCATTGGGCTCGCTATCGGCACAAACAGCGTCGGCTGGGCCGTCATTACGGA
CGAGTACAAGGTGCCGAGCAAAAAATTCAAAGTTCTGGGCAATACCGATCGCCACAGCATAAAGAAGAAC
CTCATTGGCGCCCTCCTGTTCGACTCCGGGGAGACGGCCGAAGCCACGCGGCTCAAAAGAACAGCACGGC
GCAGATATACCCGCAGAAAGAATCGGATCTGCTACCTGCAGGAGATCTTTAGTAATGAGATGGCTAAGGT
GGATGACTCTTTCTTCCATAGGCTGGAGGAGTCCTTTTTGGTGGAGGAGGATAAAAAGCACGAGCGCCAC
CCAATCTTTGGCAATATCGTGGACGAGGTGGCGTACCATGAAAAGTACCCAACCATATATCATCTGAGGA
AGAAGCTTGTAGACAGTACTGATAAGGCTGACTTGCGGTTGATCTATCTCGCGCTGGCGCATATGATCAA
ATTTCGGGGACACTTCCTCATCGAGGGGGACCTGAACCCAGACAACAGCGATGTCGACAAACTCTTTATC
CAACTGGTTCAGACTTACAATCAGCTTTTCGAAGAGAACCCGATCAACGCATCCGGAGTTGACGCCAAAG
CAATCCTGAGCGCTAGGCTGTCCAAATCCCGGCGGCTCGAAAACCTCATCGCACAGCTCCCTGGGGAGAA
GAAGAACGGCCTGTTTGGTAATCTTATCGCCCTGTCACTCGGGCTGACCCCCAACTTTAAATCTAACTTC
GACCTGGCCGAAGATGCCAAGCTTCAACTGAGCAAAGACACCTACGATGATGATCTCGACAATCTGCTGG
CCCAGATCGGCGACCAGTACGCAGACCTTTTTTTGGCGGCAAAGAACCTGTCAGACGCCATTCTGCTGAG
TGATATTCTGCGAGTGAACACGGAGATCACCAAAGCTCCGCTGAGCGCTAGTATGATCAAGCGCTATGAT
GAGCACCACCAAGACTTGACTTTGCTGAAGGCCCTTGTCAGACAGCAACTGCCTGAGAAGTACAAGGAAA
TTTTCTTCGATCAGTCTAAAAATGGCTACGCCGGATACATTGACGGCGGAGCAAGCCAGGAGGAATTTTA
CAAATTTATTAAGCCCATCTTGGAAAAAATGGACGGCACCGAGGAGCTGCTGGTAAAGCTTAACAGAGAA
GATCTGTTGCGCAAACAGCGCACTTTCGACAATGGAAGCATCCCCCACCAGATTCACCTGGGCGAACTGC
ACGCTATCCTCAGGCGGCAAGAGGATTTCTACCCCTTTTTGAAAGATAACAGGGAAAAGATTGAGAAAAT
CCTCACATTTCGGATACCCTACTATGTAGGCCCCCTCGCCCGGGGAAATTCCAGATTCGCGTGGATGACT
CGCAAATCAGAAGAGACCATCACTCCCTGGAACTTCGAGGAAGTCGTGGATAAGGGGGCCTCTGCCCAGT
CCTTCATCGAAAGGATGACTAACTTTGATAAAAATCTGCCTAACGAAAAGGTGCTTCCTAAACACTCTCT
GCTGTACGAGTACTTCACAGTTTATAACGAGCTCACCAAGGTCAAATACGTCACAGAAGGGATGAGAAAG
CCAGCATTCCTGTCTGGAGAGCAGAAGAAAGCTATCGTGGACCTCCTCTTCAAGACGAACCGGAAAGTTA
CCGTGAAACAGCTCAAAGAAGACTATTTCAAAAAGATTGAATGTTTCGACTCTGTTGAAATCAGCGGAGT
GGAGGATCGCTTCAACGCATCCCTGGGAACGTATCACGATCTCCTGAAAATCATTAAAGACAAGGACTTC
CTGGACAATGAGGAGAACGAGGACATTCTTGAGGACATTGTCCTCACCCTTACGTTGTTTGAAGATAGGG
AGATGATTGAAGAACGCTTGAAAACTTACGCTCATCTCTTCGACGACAAAGTCATGAAACAGCTCAAGAG
GCGCCGATATACAGGATGGGGGCGGCTGTCAAGAAAACTGATCAATGGGATCCGAGACAAGCAGAGTGGA
AAGACAATCCTGGATTTTCTTAAGTCCGATGGATTTGCCAACAGGAACTTCATGCAGTTGATCCATGATG
ACTCTCTCACCTTTAAGGAGGACATCCAGAAAGCACAAGTTTCTGGCCAGGGGGACAGTCTTCACGAGCA
CATCGCTAATCTTGCAGGTAGCCCAGCTATCAAAAAGGGAATACTGCAGACCGTTAAGGTCGTGGATGAA
CTCGTCAAAGTAATGGGAAGGCATAAGCCCGAGAATATCGTTATCGAGATGGCCCGAGAGAACCAAACTA
CCCAGAAGGGACAGAAGAACAGTAGGGAAAGGATGAAGAGGATTGAAGAGGGTATAAAAGAACTGGGGTC
CCAAATCCTTAAGGAACACCCAGTTGAAAACACCCAGCTTCAGAATGAGAAGCTCTACCTGTACTACCTG
CAGAACGGCAGGGACATGTACGTGGATCAGGAACTGGACATCAATCGGCTCTCCGACTACGACGTGGATG
CTATCGTGCCCCAGTCTTTTCTCAAAGATGATTCTATTGATAATAAAGTGTTGACAAGATCCGATAAAAA
TAGAGGGAAGAGTGATAACGTCCCCTCAGAAGAAGTTGTCAAGAAAATGAAAAATTATTGGCGGCAGCTG
CTGAACGCCAAACTGATCACACAACGGAAGTTCGATAATCTGACTAAGGCTGAACGAGGTGGCCTGTCTG
AGTTGGATAAAGCCGGCTTCATCAAAAGGCAGCTTGTTGAGACACGCCAGATCACCAAGCACGTGGCCCA
AATTCTCGATTCACGCATGAACACCAAGTACGATGAAAATGACAAACTGATTCGAGAGGTGAAAGTTATT
ACTCTGAAGTCTAAGCTGGTCTCAGATTTCAGAAAGGACTTTCAGTTTTATAAGGTGAGAGAGATCAACA
ATTACCACCATGCGCATGATGCCTACCTGAATGCAGTGGTAGGCACTGCACTTATCAAAAAATATCCCAA
GCTTGAATCTGAATTTGTTTACGGAGACTATAAAGTGTACGATGTTAGGAAAATGATCGCAAAGTCTGAG
CAGGAAATAGGCAAGGCCACCGCTAAGTACTTCTTTTACAGCAATATTATGAATTTTTTCAAGACCGAGA
TTACACTGGCCAATGGAGAGATTCGGAAGCGACCACTTATCGAAACAAACGGAGAAACAGGAGAAATCGT
GTGGGACAAGGGTAGGGATTTCGCGACAGTCCGGAAGGTCCTGTCCATGCCGCAGGTGAACATCGTTAAA
AAGACCGAAGTACAGACCGGAGGCTTCTCCAAGGAAAGTATCCTCCCGAAAAGGAACAGCGACAAGCTGA
TCGCACGCAAAAAAGATTGGGACCCCAAGAAATACGGCGGATTCGATTCTCCTACAGTCGCTTACAGTGT
ACTGGTTGTGGCCAAAGTGGAGAAAGGGAAGTCTAAAAAACTCAAAAGCGTCAAGGAACTGCTGGGCATC
ACAATCATGGAGCGATCAAGCTTCGAAAAAAACCCCATCGACTTTCTCGAGGCGAAAGGATATAAAGAGG
TCAAAAAAGACCTCATCATTAAGCTTCCCAAGTACTCTCTCTTTGAGCTTGAAAACGGCCGGAAACGAAT
GCTCGCTAGTGCGGGCGAGCTGCAGAAAGGTAACGAGCTGGCACTGCCCTCTAAATACGTTAATTTCTTG
TATCTGGCCAGCCACTATGAAAAGCTCAAAGGGTCTCCCGAAGATAATGAGCAGAAGCAGCTGTTCGTGG
AACAACACAAACACTACCTTGATGAGATCATCGAGCAAATAAGCGAATTCTCCAAAAGAGTGATCCTCGC
CGACGCTAACCTCGATAAGGTGCTTTCTGCTTACAATAAGCACAGGGATAAGCCCATCAGGGAGCAGGCA
GAAAACATTATCCACTTGTTTACTCTGACCAACTTGGGCGCGCCTGCAGCCTTCAAGTACTTCGACACCA
CCATAGACAGAAAGCGGTACACCTCTACAAAGGAGGTCCTGGACGCCACACTGATTCATCAGTCAATTAC
GGGGCTCTATGAAACAAGAATCGACCTCTCTCAGCTCGGTGGAGACAGCAGGGCTGACCCCAAGAAGAAG
AGGAAGGTGATTGTACAAGAGCGGCCTGAGGAGCAGAGCCCAGGCGAGCAACAGCGCCGTGGACGCCACC
ATGGGCGATCGCATCCAAAGAAGAAGAGAAAGGTCATGGTGAGCAAGGGCGAGGAGCTGTTCACCGGGGT
GGTGCCCATCCTGGTCGAGCTGGACGGCGACGTAAACGGCCACAAGTTCAGCGTGTCCGGCGAGGGCGAG
GGCGATGCCACCTACGGCAAGCTGACCCTGAAGTTCATCTGCACCACCGGCAAGCTGCCCGTGCCCTGGC
CCACCCTCGTGACCACCCTGACCTACGGCGTGCAGTGCTTCAGCCGCTACCCCGACCACATGAAGCAGCA
CGACTTCTTCAAGTCCGCCATGCCCGAAGGCTACGTCCAGGAGCGCACCATCTTCTTCAAGGACGACGGC
AACTACAAGACCCGCGCCGAGGTGAAGTTCGAGGGCGACACCCTGGTGAACCGCATCGAGCTGAAGGGCA
TCGACTTCAAGGAGGACGGCAACATCCTGGGGCACAAGCTGGAGTACAACTACAACAGCCACAACGTCTA
TATCATGGCCGACAAGCAGAAGAACGGCATCAAGGTGAACTTCAAGATCCGCCACAACATCGAGGACGGC
AGCGTGCAGCTCGCCGACCACTACCAGCAGAACACCCCCATCGGCGACGGCCCCGTGCTGCTGCCCGACA
ACCACTACCTGAGCACCCAGTCCGCCCTGAGCAAAGACCCCAACGAGAAGCGCGATCACATGGTCCTGCT
GGAGTTCGTGACCGCCGCCGGGATCACTCTCGGCATGGACGAGCTGTACAAGTAAGCGGCCGCAGTTAAC
GAATTCCGCCCCCCCCCCCCCCCCCCCTCTCCCTCCCCCCCCCCCTAACGTTACTGGCCGAAGCCGCTTG
GAATAAGGCCGGTGTGCGTTTGTCTATATGTTATTTTCCACCATATTGCCGTCTTTTGGCAATGTGAGGG
CCCGGAAACCTGGCCCTGTCTTCTTGACGAGCATTCCTAGGGGTCTTTCCCCTCTCGCCAAAGGAATGCA
AGGTCTGTTGAATGTCGTGAAGGAAGCAGTTCCTCTGGAAGCTTCTTGAAGACAAACAACGTCTGTAGCG
ACCCTTTGCAGGCAGCGGAACCCCCCACCTGGCGACAGGTGCCTCTGCGGCCAAAAGCCACGTGTATAAG
ATACACCTGCAAAGGCGGCACAACCCCAGTGCCACGTTGTGAGTTGGATAGTTGTGGAAAGAGTCAAATG
GCTCTCCTCAAGCGTATTCAACAAGGGGCTGAAGGATGCCCAGAAGGTACCCCATTGTATGGGATCTGAT
CTGGGGCCTCGGTGCACATGCTTTACATGTGTTTAGTCGAGGTTAAAAAAACGTCTAGGCCCCCCGAACC
ACGGGGACGTGGTTTTCCTTTGAAAAACACGATGATAAGCTTGCCACCATGGCCAAGCCTTTGTCTCAAG
AAGAATCCACCCTCATTGAAAGAGCAACGGCTACAATCAACAGCATCCCCATCTCTGAAGACTACAGCGT
CGCCAGCGCAGCTCTCTCTAGCGACGGCCGCATCTTCACTGGTGTCAATGTATATCATTTTACTGGGGGA
CCTTGTGCAGAACTCGTGGTGCTGGGCACTGCTGCTGCTGCGGCAGCTGGCAACCTGACTTGTATCGTCG
CGATCGGAAATGAGAACAGGGGCATCTTGAGCCCCTGCGGACGGTGCCGACAGGTGCTTCTCGATCTGCA
TCCTGGGATCAAAGCCATAGTGAAGGACAGTGATGGACAGCCGACGGCAGTTGGGATTCGTGAATTGCTG
CCCTCTGGTTATGTGTGGGAGGGCTAAGCACTTCGTGGCCGAGGAGCAGGACTGACACGTGCTACGAGAT
TTCGATTCCACCGCCGCCTTCTATGAAAGGTTGGGCTTCGGAATCGTTTTCCGGGACGCCGGCTGGATGA
TCCTCCAGCGCGGGGATCTCATGCTGGAGTTCTTCGCCCACCCCAACTTGTTTATTGCAGCTTATAATGG
TTACAAATAAAGCAATAGCATCACAAATTTCACAAATAAAGCATTTTTTTCACTGCATTCTAGTTGTGGT
TTGTCCAAACTCATCAATGTATCTTATCATGTCTGTATACCGTCGACCTCGAGGAGCTTTTTGCAAAAGC
CTAGGCCTCCAAAAAAGCCTCTTCACTACTTCTGGAATAGCTCAGAGGCCGAGGCGGCCTCGGCCTCTGC
ATAAATAAAAAAAATTAGTCAGCCATGGGGCGGAGAATGGGCGGAACTGGGCGGAGTTAGGGGCGGGATG
GGCGGAGTTAGGGGCGGGACTATGGTTGCTGACTAATTGCTGCATTAATGAATCGGCCAACGCGCGGGGA
GAGGCGGTTTGCGTATTGGGCGCTCTTCCGCTTCCTCGCTCACTGACTCGCTGCGCTCGGTCGTTCGGCT
GCGGCGAGCGGTATCAGCTCACTCAAAGGCGGTAATACGGTTATCCACAGAATCAGGGGATAACGCAGGA
AAGAACATGTGAGCAAAAGGCCAGCAAAAGGCCAGGAACCGTAAAAAGGCCGCGTTGCTGGCGTTTTTCC
ATAGGCTCCGCCCCCCTGACGAGCATCACAAAAATCGACGCTCAAGTCAGAGGTGGCGAAACCCGACAGG
ACTATAAAGATACCAGGCGTTTCCCCCTGGAAGCTCCCTCGTGCGCTCTCCTGTTCCGACCCTGCCGCTT
ACCGGATACCTGTCCGCCTTTCTCCCTTCGGGAAGCGTGGCGCTTTCTCATAGCTCACGCTGTAGGTATC
TCAGTTCGGTGTAGGTCGTTCGCTCCAAGCTGGGCTGTGTGCACGAACCCCCCGTTCAGCCCGACCGCTG
CGCCTTATCCGGTAACTATCGTCTTGAGTCCAACCCGGTAAGACACGACTTATCGCCACTGGCAGCAGCC
ACTGGTAACAGGATTAGCAGAGCGAGGTATGTAGGCGGTGCTACAGAGTTCTTGAAGTGGTGGCCTAACT
ACGGCTACACTAGAAGAACAGTATTTGGTATCTGCGCTCTGCTGAAGCCAGTTACCTTCGGAAAAAGAGT
TGGTAGCTCTTGATCCGGCAAACAAACCACCGCTGGTAGCGGTGGTTTTTTTGTTTGCAAGCAGCAGATT
ACGCGCAGAAAAAAAGGATCTCAAGAAGATCCTTTGATCTTTTCTACGGGGTCTGACGCTCAGTGGAACG
AAAACTCACGTTAAGGGATTTTGGTCATGAGATTATCAAAAAGGATCTTCACCTAGATCCTTTTAAATTA
AAAATGAAGTTTTAAATCAATCTAAAGTATATATGAGTAAACTTGGTCTGACAGTTACCAATGCTTAATC
AGTGAGGCACCTATCTCAGCGATCTGTCTATTTCGTTCATCCATAGTTGCCTGACTCCCCGTCGTGTAGA
TAACTACGATACGGGAGGGCTTACCATCTGGCCCCAGTGCTGCAATGATACCGCGAGACCCACGCTCACC
GGCTCCAGATTTATCAGCAATAAACCAGCCAGCCGGAAGGGCCGAGCGCAGAAGTGGTCCTGCAACTTTA
TCCGCCTCCATCCAGTCTATTAATTGTTGCCGGGAAGCTAGAGTAAGTAGTTCGCCAGTTAATAGTTTGC
GCAACGTTGTTGCCATTGCTACAGGCATCGTGGTGTCACGCTCGTCGTTTGGTATGGCTTCATTCAGCTC
CGGTTCCCAACGATCAAGGCGAGTTACATGATCCCCCATGTTGTGCAAAAAAGCGGTTAGCTCCTTCGGT
CCTCCGATCGTTGTCAGAAGTAAGTTGGCCGCAGTGTTATCACTCATGGTTATGGCAGCACTGCATAATT
CTCTTACTGTCATGCCATCCGTAAGATGCTTTTCTGTGACTGGTGAGTACTCAACCAAGTCATTCTGAGA
ATAGTGTATGCGGCGACCGAGTTGCTCTTGCCCGGCGTCAATACGGGATAATACCGCGCCACATAGCAGA
ACTTTAAAAGTGCTCATCATTGGAAAACGTTCTTCGGGGCGAAAACTCTCAAGGATCTTACCGCTGTTGA
GATCCAGTTCGATGTAACCCACTCGTGCACCCAACTGATCTTCAGCATCTTTTACTTTCACCAGCGTTTC
TGGGTGAGCAAAAACAGGAAGGCAAAATGCCGCAAAAAAGGGAATAAGGGCGACACGGAAATGTTGAATA
CTCATACTCTTCCTTTTTCAATATTATTGAAGCATTTATCAGGGTTATTGTCTCATGAGCGGATACATAT
TTGAATGTATTTAGAAAAATAAACAAATAGGGGTTCCGCGCACATTTCCCCGAAAAGTGCCACCTGACGT
CTAAGAAACCATTATTATCATGACATTAACCTATAAAAATAGGCGTATCACGAGGCCCTTTCGTCTCGCG
CGTTTCGGTGATGACGGTGAAAACCTCTGACACATGCAGCTCCCGGAGACGGTCACAGCTTGTCTGTAAG
CGGATGCCGGGAGCAGACAAGCCCGTCAGGGCGCGTCAGCGGGTGTTGGCGGGTGTCGGGGCTGGCTTAA
CTATGCGGCATCAGAGCAGATTGTACTGAGAGTGCACCATATGCGGTGTGAAATACCGCACAGATGCGTA
AGGAGAAAATACCGCATCAGGAAATTGTAAGCGTTAATATTTTGTTAAAATTCGCGTTAAATTTTTGTTA
AATCAGCTCATTTTTTAACCAATAGGCCGAAATCGGCAAAATCCCTTATAAATCAAAAGAATAGACCGAG
ATAGGGT
[37 nt withheld, positions 11628-11664]
AAAGAACGTGGACTCCAACGTCAAAGG
[49 nt withheld, positions 11692-11740]
T
[91 nt withheld, positions 11742-11832]
G
[101 nt withheld, positions 11834-11934]
CAATGCGCCGCTACAGGGCGCGTCCATTCGCCATTCAGGCTGCGCAACTGTTGGGAAGGGCGATCGGTGC
GGGCCTCTTCGCTATTACGCCAGCTGGCGAAAGGGGGATGTGCTGCAAGGCGATTAAGTTGGGTAACGCC
AGGGTTTTCCCAGTCACGACGTTGTAAAACGACGGCCAGTGAATTGTAATACGACTCACTATAGG
