Features (pLannotate 1.2.2; 24 found; start..end, strand, type, name):
     69..372     +  enhancer       CMV enhancer: human cytomegalovirus immediate early enhancer
    374..649     +  promoter       chicken β-actin promoter: No description available
    650..1615    +  intron         chimeric intron: chimera between introns from chicken β-actin and rabbit β-globin
   1652..2611    +  CDS            BirA(R118G): promiscuous R118G mutant of the E. coli biotin protein ligase (Cronan, 2005) also known as BirA* or BioID
   2726..6829    +  CDS            Cas9: Cas9 (Csn1) endonuclease from the Streptococcus pyogenes Type II CRISPR/Cas system generates RNA-guided double strand breaks in DNA
   6873..6929    +  CDS            Jred (fragment): Jred is a basic (constitutively fluorescent) red fluorescent protein published in 2004, derived from Anthoathecata. It has low acid sensitivity.
   6959..7678    +  CDS            EGFP: the original enhanced GFP (Yang et al., 1996) mammalian codon-optimized
   7699..7758    +  misc_feature   IRES (fragment): internal ribosome entry site (IRES) of the encephalomyocarditis virus (EMCV)
   7886..8348    +  misc_feature   IRES: internal ribosome entry site (IRES) of the encephalomyocarditis virus (EMCV)
   8365..8754    +  CDS            bsd: BSD_ASPTE - Experimental evidence at protein level: Swiss-Prot protein existence level 1. Catalyzes the deamination of the cytosine moiety of the antibiotics blasticidin S, cytomycin and acetylblasticidin S. From Aspergillus terreus.
   8758..8785    +  CDS            BleoR (fragment): antibiotic-binding protein; Sh ble from Streptoalloteichus hindustanus; confers resistance to bleomycin, phleomycin, and Zeocin™
   8795..8920    +  CDS            ble (fragment): BLE_KLEPN - Experimental evidence at protein level: Swiss-Prot protein existence level 1. Binding protein with a strong affinity to the bleomycin family of antibiotics. Binds to CL990; an antimitotic-antibiotic compound. From Klebsiella pneumoniae.
   8915..9036    +  polyA_signal   SV40 poly(A) signal: SV40 polyadenylation signal
   9047..9064    +  misc_feature   MCS (fragment): pBluescript multiple cloning site
   9070..9259    -  promoter       SV40 promoter: SV40 early promoter
   9259..9313    -  CDS            lacI (fragment): lac repressor; lacI; The lac repressor binds to the lac operator to inhibit transcription in E. coli. This inhibition can be relieved by adding lactose or isopropyl-β-D-thiogalactopyranoside (IPTG).
   9496..10085   -  rep_origin     ori: high-copy-number ColE1/pMB1/pBR322/pUC origin of replication
  10256..11116   -  CDS            AmpR: β-lactamase; bla; confers resistance to ampicillin, carbenicillin, and related antibiotics
  11117..11221   -  promoter       AmpR promoter: bla
  11316..11351   +  CDS            rop (fragment): Rop protein, which maintains plasmids at low copy number; rop
  11453..11552   +  misc_feature   bom (fragment): basis of mobility region from pBR322
  11553..12008   -  rep_origin     f1 ori (sequence partly withheld): f1 bacteriophage origin of replication; arrow indicates direction of (+) strand synthesis
  12012..12169   -  CDS            lacZα (fragment): LacZα fragment of β-galactosidase; lacZ fragment
  12172..12190   +  promoter       T7 promoter: promoter for bacteriophage T7 RNA polymerase
>Addgene plasmid #84779 | pCAG-BirA*-dCas9-eGFP | analyzer sequence | sequence record 162528
ACGCGTCCTAGTTATTAATAGTAATCAATTACGGGGTCATTAGTTCATAGCCCATATATGGAGTTCCGCG
TTACATAACTTACGGTAAATGGCCCGCCTGGCTGACCGCCCAACGACCCCCGCCCATTGACGTCAATAAT
GACGTATGTTCCCATAGTAACGCCAATAGGGACTTTCCATTGACGTCAATGGGTGGAGTATTTACGGTAA
ACTGCCCACTTGGCAGTACATCAAGTGTATCATATGCCAAGTACGCCCCCTATTGACGTCAATGACGGTA
AATGGCCCGCCTGGCATTATGCCCAGTACATGACCTTATGGGACTTTCCTACTTGGCAGTACATCTACGT
ATTAGTCATCGCTATTACCATGGTCGAGGTGAGCCCCACGTTCTGCTTCACTCTCCCCATCTCCCCCCCC
TCCCCACCCCCAATTTTGTATTTATTTATTTTTTAATTATTTTGTGCAGCGATGGGGGCGGGGGGGGGGG
GGGCGCGCGCCAGGCGGGGCGGGGCGGGGCGAGGGGCGGGGCGGGGCGAGGCGGAGAGGTGCGGCGGCAG
CCAATCAGAGCGGCGCGCTCCGAAAGTTTCCTTTTATGGCGAGGCGGCGGCGGCGGCGGCCCTATAAAAA
GCGAAGCGCGCGGCGGGCGGGAGTCGCTGCGTTGCCTTCGCCCCGTGCCCCGCTCCGCGCCGCCTCGCGC
CGCCCGCCCCGGCTCTGACTGACCGCGTTACTCCCACAGGTGAGCGGGCGGGACGGCCCTTCTCCTCCGG
GCTGTAATTAGCGCTTGGTTTAATGACGGCTCGTTTCTTTTCTGTGGCTGCGTGAAAGCCTTAAAGGGCT
CCGGGAGGGCCCTTTGTGCGGGGGGGAGCGGCTCGGGGGGTGCGTGCGTGTGTGTGTGCGTGGGGAGCGC
CGCGTGCGGCCCGCGCTGCCCGGCGGCTGTGAGCGCTGCGGGCGCGGCGCGGGGCTTTGTGCGCTCCGCG
TGTGCGCGAGGGGAGCGCGGCCGGGGGCGGTGCCCCGCGGTGCGGGGGGGCTGCGAGGGGAACAAAGGCT
GCGTGCGGGGTGTGTGCGTGGGGGGGTGAGCAGGGGGTGTGGGCGCGGCGGTCGGGCTGTAACCCCCCCC
TGCACCCCCCTCCCCGAGTTGCTGAGCACGGCCCGGCTTCGGGTGCGGGGCTCCGTACGGGGCGTGGCGC
GGGGCTCGCCGTGCCGGGCGGGGGGTGGCGGCAGGTGGGGGTGCCGGGCGGGGCGGGGCCGCCTCGGGCC
GGGGAGGGCTCGGGGGAGGGGCGCGGCGGCCCCCGGAGCGCCGGCGGCTGTCGAGGCGCGGCGAGCCGCA
GCCATTGCCTTTTATGGTAATCGTGCGAGAGGGCGCAGGGACTTCCTTTGTCCCAAATCTGTGCGGAGCC
GAAATCTGGGAGGCGCCGCCGCACCCCCTCTAGCGGGCGCGGGGCGAAGCGGTGCGGCGCCGGCAGGAAG
GAAATGGGCGGGGAGGGCCTTCGTGCGTCGCCGCGCCGCCGTCCCCTTCTCCCTCTCCAGCCTCGGGGCT
GTCCGCGGGGGGACGGCTGCCTTCGGGGGGGACGGGGCAGGGCGGGGTTCGGCTTCTGGCGTGTGACCGG
CGGCTATGGAACAAAAACTCATCTCAGAAGAGGATCTCGACAAGGACAACACCGTGCCCCTGAAGCTGAT
CGCCCTGCTGGCCAACGGCGAGTTCCACTCTGGCGAGCAGCTGGGAGAGACCCTGGGAATGAGCAGAGCC
GCCATCAACAAGCACATCCAGACACTGAGAGACTGGGGAGTGGACGTGTTCACCGTGCCTGGCAAGGGCT
ACAGCCTGCCTGAGCCTATCCAGCTGCTGAACGCCAAGCAGATCCTGGGACAGCTGGATGGCGGAAGCGT
GGCCGTGCTGCCTGTGATCGACTCCACCAATCAGTACCTGCTGGACAGAATCGGAGAGCTGAAGTCCGGC
GACGCCTGCATCGCCGAGTACCAGCAGGCTGGCAGAGGAGGCAGAGGACGGAAGTGGTTCAGCCCATTCG
GAGCCAACCTGTACCTGTCCATGTTCTGGAGACTGGAGCAGGGACCTGCTGCTGCCATCGGACTGAGTCT
GGTGATCGGAATCGTGATGGCCGAGGTGCTGAGAAAGCTGGGAGCCGACAAGGTGAGAGTGAAGTGGCCT
AATGACCTGTACCTCCAGGACCGCAAGCTGGCTGGCATCCTGGTGGAGCTGACAGGCAAGACAGGCGATG
CCGCTCAGATCGTGATCGGAGCCGGAATCAACATGGCCATGAGAAGAGTGGAGGAGAGCGTGGTGAACCA
GGGCTGGATCACCCTGCAGGAGGCTGGCATCAACCTGGACCGGAACACCCTGGCCGCCATGCTGATCAGA
GAGCTGAGAGCCGCTCTGGAGCTGTTCGAGCAGGAGGGACTGGCTCCTTACCTGAGCAGATGGGAGAAGC
TGGACAACTTCATCAACAGACCTGTGAAGCTGATCATCGGCGACAAGGAAATCTTCGGCATCTCCAGAGG
AATCGACAAGCAGGGAGCTCTGCTGCTGGAGCAGGACGGAATCATCAAGCCCTGGATGGGCGGAGAAATC
TCCCTGAGAAGCGCAGAGAAGCTCGAGCGGCCGCCACTGTGCTGGATATCTGCAGAATTCCACCACACTG
GACTAGTGGATCCGAGCTCGGTACCAAGCTTAAGTTTAAACCGCGGTAGCGGCAGCGGTAGCGGAATGGA
CAAGAAGTACTCCATTGGGCTCGCTATCGGCACAAACAGCGTCGGCTGGGCCGTCATTACGGACGAGTAC
AAGGTGCCGAGCAAAAAATTCAAAGTTCTGGGCAATACCGATCGCCACAGCATAAAGAAGAACCTCATTG
GCGCCCTCCTGTTCGACTCCGGGGAGACGGCCGAAGCCACGCGGCTCAAAAGAACAGCACGGCGCAGATA
TACCCGCAGAAAGAATCGGATCTGCTACCTGCAGGAGATCTTTAGTAATGAGATGGCTAAGGTGGATGAC
TCTTTCTTCCATAGGCTGGAGGAGTCCTTTTTGGTGGAGGAGGATAAAAAGCACGAGCGCCACCCAATCT
TTGGCAATATCGTGGACGAGGTGGCGTACCATGAAAAGTACCCAACCATATATCATCTGAGGAAGAAGCT
TGTAGACAGTACTGATAAGGCTGACTTGCGGTTGATCTATCTCGCGCTGGCGCATATGATCAAATTTCGG
GGACACTTCCTCATCGAGGGGGACCTGAACCCAGACAACAGCGATGTCGACAAACTCTTTATCCAACTGG
TTCAGACTTACAATCAGCTTTTCGAAGAGAACCCGATCAACGCATCCGGAGTTGACGCCAAAGCAATCCT
GAGCGCTAGGCTGTCCAAATCCCGGCGGCTCGAAAACCTCATCGCACAGCTCCCTGGGGAGAAGAAGAAC
GGCCTGTTTGGTAATCTTATCGCCCTGTCACTCGGGCTGACCCCCAACTTTAAATCTAACTTCGACCTGG
CCGAAGATGCCAAGCTTCAACTGAGCAAAGACACCTACGATGATGATCTCGACAATCTGCTGGCCCAGAT
CGGCGACCAGTACGCAGACCTTTTTTTGGCGGCAAAGAACCTGTCAGACGCCATTCTGCTGAGTGATATT
CTGCGAGTGAACACGGAGATCACCAAAGCTCCGCTGAGCGCTAGTATGATCAAGCGCTATGATGAGCACC
ACCAAGACTTGACTTTGCTGAAGGCCCTTGTCAGACAGCAACTGCCTGAGAAGTACAAGGAAATTTTCTT
CGATCAGTCTAAAAATGGCTACGCCGGATACATTGACGGCGGAGCAAGCCAGGAGGAATTTTACAAATTT
ATTAAGCCCATCTTGGAAAAAATGGACGGCACCGAGGAGCTGCTGGTAAAGCTTAACAGAGAAGATCTGT
TGCGCAAACAGCGCACTTTCGACAATGGAAGCATCCCCCACCAGATTCACCTGGGCGAACTGCACGCTAT
CCTCAGGCGGCAAGAGGATTTCTACCCCTTTTTGAAAGATAACAGGGAAAAGATTGAGAAAATCCTCACA
TTTCGGATACCCTACTATGTAGGCCCCCTCGCCCGGGGAAATTCCAGATTCGCGTGGATGACTCGCAAAT
CAGAAGAGACCATCACTCCCTGGAACTTCGAGGAAGTCGTGGATAAGGGGGCCTCTGCCCAGTCCTTCAT
CGAAAGGATGACTAACTTTGATAAAAATCTGCCTAACGAAAAGGTGCTTCCTAAACACTCTCTGCTGTAC
GAGTACTTCACAGTTTATAACGAGCTCACCAAGGTCAAATACGTCACAGAAGGGATGAGAAAGCCAGCAT
TCCTGTCTGGAGAGCAGAAGAAAGCTATCGTGGACCTCCTCTTCAAGACGAACCGGAAAGTTACCGTGAA
ACAGCTCAAAGAAGACTATTTCAAAAAGATTGAATGTTTCGACTCTGTTGAAATCAGCGGAGTGGAGGAT
CGCTTCAACGCATCCCTGGGAACGTATCACGATCTCCTGAAAATCATTAAAGACAAGGACTTCCTGGACA
ATGAGGAGAACGAGGACATTCTTGAGGACATTGTCCTCACCCTTACGTTGTTTGAAGATAGGGAGATGAT
TGAAGAACGCTTGAAAACTTACGCTCATCTCTTCGACGACAAAGTCATGAAACAGCTCAAGAGGCGCCGA
TATACAGGATGGGGGCGGCTGTCAAGAAAACTGATCAATGGGATCCGAGACAAGCAGAGTGGAAAGACAA
TCCTGGATTTTCTTAAGTCCGATGGATTTGCCAACAGGAACTTCATGCAGTTGATCCATGATGACTCTCT
CACCTTTAAGGAGGACATCCAGAAAGCACAAGTTTCTGGCCAGGGGGACAGTCTTCACGAGCACATCGCT
AATCTTGCAGGTAGCCCAGCTATCAAAAAGGGAATACTGCAGACCGTTAAGGTCGTGGATGAACTCGTCA
AAGTAATGGGAAGGCATAAGCCCGAGAATATCGTTATCGAGATGGCCCGAGAGAACCAAACTACCCAGAA
GGGACAGAAGAACAGTAGGGAAAGGATGAAGAGGATTGAAGAGGGTATAAAAGAACTGGGGTCCCAAATC
CTTAAGGAACACCCAGTTGAAAACACCCAGCTTCAGAATGAGAAGCTCTACCTGTACTACCTGCAGAACG
GCAGGGACATGTACGTGGATCAGGAACTGGACATCAATCGGCTCTCCGACTACGACGTGGATGCTATCGT
GCCCCAGTCTTTTCTCAAAGATGATTCTATTGATAATAAAGTGTTGACAAGATCCGATAAAAATAGAGGG
AAGAGTGATAACGTCCCCTCAGAAGAAGTTGTCAAGAAAATGAAAAATTATTGGCGGCAGCTGCTGAACG
CCAAACTGATCACACAACGGAAGTTCGATAATCTGACTAAGGCTGAACGAGGTGGCCTGTCTGAGTTGGA
TAAAGCCGGCTTCATCAAAAGGCAGCTTGTTGAGACACGCCAGATCACCAAGCACGTGGCCCAAATTCTC
GATTCACGCATGAACACCAAGTACGATGAAAATGACAAACTGATTCGAGAGGTGAAAGTTATTACTCTGA
AGTCTAAGCTGGTCTCAGATTTCAGAAAGGACTTTCAGTTTTATAAGGTGAGAGAGATCAACAATTACCA
CCATGCGCATGATGCCTACCTGAATGCAGTGGTAGGCACTGCACTTATCAAAAAATATCCCAAGCTTGAA
TCTGAATTTGTTTACGGAGACTATAAAGTGTACGATGTTAGGAAAATGATCGCAAAGTCTGAGCAGGAAA
TAGGCAAGGCCACCGCTAAGTACTTCTTTTACAGCAATATTATGAATTTTTTCAAGACCGAGATTACACT
GGCCAATGGAGAGATTCGGAAGCGACCACTTATCGAAACAAACGGAGAAACAGGAGAAATCGTGTGGGAC
AAGGGTAGGGATTTCGCGACAGTCCGGAAGGTCCTGTCCATGCCGCAGGTGAACATCGTTAAAAAGACCG
AAGTACAGACCGGAGGCTTCTCCAAGGAAAGTATCCTCCCGAAAAGGAACAGCGACAAGCTGATCGCACG
CAAAAAAGATTGGGACCCCAAGAAATACGGCGGATTCGATTCTCCTACAGTCGCTTACAGTGTACTGGTT
GTGGCCAAAGTGGAGAAAGGGAAGTCTAAAAAACTCAAAAGCGTCAAGGAACTGCTGGGCATCACAATCA
TGGAGCGATCAAGCTTCGAAAAAAACCCCATCGACTTTCTCGAGGCGAAAGGATATAAAGAGGTCAAAAA
AGACCTCATCATTAAGCTTCCCAAGTACTCTCTCTTTGAGCTTGAAAACGGCCGGAAACGAATGCTCGCT
AGTGCGGGCGAGCTGCAGAAAGGTAACGAGCTGGCACTGCCCTCTAAATACGTTAATTTCTTGTATCTGG
CCAGCCACTATGAAAAGCTCAAAGGGTCTCCCGAAGATAATGAGCAGAAGCAGCTGTTCGTGGAACAACA
CAAACACTACCTTGATGAGATCATCGAGCAAATAAGCGAATTCTCCAAAAGAGTGATCCTCGCCGACGCT
AACCTCGATAAGGTGCTTTCTGCTTACAATAAGCACAGGGATAAGCCCATCAGGGAGCAGGCAGAAAACA
TTATCCACTTGTTTACTCTGACCAACTTGGGCGCGCCTGCAGCCTTCAAGTACTTCGACACCACCATAGA
CAGAAAGCGGTACACCTCTACAAAGGAGGTCCTGGACGCCACACTGATTCATCAGTCAATTACGGGGCTC
TATGAAACAAGAATCGACCTCTCTCAGCTCGGTGGAGACAGCAGGGCTGACCCCAAGAAGAAGAGGAAGG
TGATTGTACAAGAGCGGCCTGAGGAGCAGAGCCCAGGCGAGCAACAGCGCCGTGGACGCCACCATGGGCG
ATCGCATCCAAAGAAGAAGAGAAAGGTCATGGTGAGCAAGGGCGAGGAGCTGTTCACCGGGGTGGTGCCC
ATCCTGGTCGAGCTGGACGGCGACGTAAACGGCCACAAGTTCAGCGTGTCCGGCGAGGGCGAGGGCGATG
CCACCTACGGCAAGCTGACCCTGAAGTTCATCTGCACCACCGGCAAGCTGCCCGTGCCCTGGCCCACCCT
CGTGACCACCCTGACCTACGGCGTGCAGTGCTTCAGCCGCTACCCCGACCACATGAAGCAGCACGACTTC
TTCAAGTCCGCCATGCCCGAAGGCTACGTCCAGGAGCGCACCATCTTCTTCAAGGACGACGGCAACTACA
AGACCCGCGCCGAGGTGAAGTTCGAGGGCGACACCCTGGTGAACCGCATCGAGCTGAAGGGCATCGACTT
CAAGGAGGACGGCAACATCCTGGGGCACAAGCTGGAGTACAACTACAACAGCCACAACGTCTATATCATG
GCCGACAAGCAGAAGAACGGCATCAAGGTGAACTTCAAGATCCGCCACAACATCGAGGACGGCAGCGTGC
AGCTCGCCGACCACTACCAGCAGAACACCCCCATCGGCGACGGCCCCGTGCTGCTGCCCGACAACCACTA
CCTGAGCACCCAGTCCGCCCTGAGCAAAGACCCCAACGAGAAGCGCGATCACATGGTCCTGCTGGAGTTC
GTGACCGCCGCCGGGATCACTCTCGGCATGGACGAGCTGTACAAGTAAGCGGCCGCAGTTAACGAATTCC
CCCCCCTAACGTTAACTGCCGAAGCCGCTTGGAATAAGGCCGGTGTGCGTTTGTCTATCCCCCCCCCCCC
CCCCCCCCCTCTCCCTCCCCCCCCCCTAACGTTACTGGCCGAAGCCGCTGGAATAAGGCCGGTGTGCGTT
TGTCTATATGTTATTTTCCACCATATTGCCGTCTTTTGGCAATGTGAGGGCCCGGAAACCTGGCCCTGTC
TTCTTGACGAGCATTCCTAGGGGTCTTTCCCCTCTCGCCAAAGGAATGCAAGGTCTGTTGAATGTCGTGA
AGGAAGCAGTTCCTCTGGAAGCTTCTTGAAGACAAACAACGTCTGTAGCGACCCTTTGCAGGCAGCGGAA
CCCCCCACCTGGCGACAGGTGCCTCTGCGGCCAAAAGCCACGTGTATAAGATACACCTGCAAAGGCGGCA
CAACCCCAGTGCCACGTTGTGAGTTGGATAGTTGTGGAAAGAGTCAAATGGCTCTCCTCAAGCGTATTCA
ACAAGGGGCTGAAGGATGCCCAGAAGGTACCCCATTGTATGGGATCTGATCTGGGGCCTCGGTGCACATG
CTTTACATGTGTTTAGTCGAGGTTAAAAAAACGTCTAGGCCCCCCGAACCACGGGGACGTGGTTTTCCTT
TGAAAAACACGATGATAAGCTTGCCACCATGGCCATGCCTTTGTCTCAAGAAGAATCCACCCTCATTGAA
AGAGCAACGGCTACAATCAACAGCATCCCCATCTCTGAAGACTACAGCGTCGCCAGCGCAGCTCTCTCTA
GCGACGGCCGCATCTTCACTGGTGTCAATGTATATCATTTTACTGGGGGACCTTGTGCAGAACTCGTGGT
GCTGGGCACTGCTGCTGCTGCGGCAGCTGGCAACCTGACTTGTATCGTCGCGATCGGAAATGAGAACAGG
GGCATCTTGAGCCCCTGCGGACGGTGCCGACAGGTGCTTCTCGATCTGCATCCTGGGATCAAAGCCATAG
TGAAGGACAGTGATGGACAGCCGACGGCAGTTGGGATTCGTGAATTGCTGCCCTCTGGTTATGTGTGGGA
GGGCTAAGCACTTCGTGGCCGAGGAGCAGGACTGACACGTGCTACGAGATTTCGATTCCACCGCCGCCTT
CTATGAAAGGTTGGGCTTCGGAATCGTTTTCCGGGACGCCGGCTGGATGATCCTCCAGCGCGGGGATCTC
ATGCTGGAGTTCTTCGCCCACCCCAACTTGTTTATTGCAGCTTATAATGGTTACAAATAAAGCAATAGCA
TCACAAATTTCACAAATAAAGCATTTTTTTCACTGCATTCTAGTTGTGGTTTGTCCAAACTCATCAATGT
ATCTTATCATGTCTGTATACCGTCGACCTCGAGGAGCTTTTTGCAAAAGCCTAGGCCTCCAAAAAAGCCT
CTTCACTACTTCTGGAATAGCTCAGAGGCCGAGGCGGCCTCGGCCTCTGCATAAATAAAAAAAATTAGTC
AGCCATGGGGCGGAGAATGGGCGGAACTGGGCGGAGTTAGGGGCGGGATGGGCGGAGTTAGGGGCGGGAC
TATGGTTGCTGACTAATTGCTGCATTAATGAATCGGCCAACGCGCGGGGAGAGGCGGTTTGCGTATTGGG
CGCTCTTCCGCTTCCTCGCTCACTGACTCGCTGCGCTCGGTCGTTCGGCTGCGGCGAGCGGTATCAGCTC
ACTCAAAGGCGGTAATACGGTTATCCACAGAATCAGGGGATAACGCAGGAAAGAACATGTGAGCAAAAGG
CCAGCAAAAGGCCAGGAACCGTAAAAAGGCCGCGTTGCTGGCGTTTTTCCATAGGCTCCGCCCCCCTGAC
GAGCATCACAAAAATCGACGCTCAAGTCAGAGGTGGCGAAACCCGACAGGACTATAAAAGATACCAGGCG
TTTCCCCCTGGAAGCTCCCTCGTGCGCTCTCCTGTTCCGACCCTGCCGCTTACCGGATACCTGTCCGCCT
TTCTCCCTTCGGGAAGCGTGGCGCTTTCTCATAGCTCACGCTGTAGGTATCTCAGTTCGGTGTAGGTCGT
TCGCTCCAAGCTGGGCTGTGTGCACGAACCCCCCGTTCAGCCCGACCGCTGCGCCTTATCCGGTAACTAT
CGTCTTGAGTCCAACCCGGTAAGACACGACTTATCGCCACTGGCAGCAGCCACTGGTAACAGGATTAGCA
GAGCGAGGTATGTAGGCGGTGCTACAGAGTTCTTGAAGTGGTGGCCTAACTACGGCTACACTAGAAGAAC
AGTATTTGGTATCTGCGCTCTGCTGAAGCCAGTTACCTTCGGAAAAAGAGTTGGTAGCTCTTGATCCGGC
AAACAAACCACCGCTGGTAGCGGTGGTTTTTTTGTTTGCAAGCAGCAGATTACGCGCAGAAAAAAAGGAT
CTCAAGAAGATCCTTTGATCTTTTCTACGGGGTCTGACGCTCAGTGGAACGAAAACTCACGTTAAGGGAT
TTTGGTCATGAGAATATCAAAAAGGATCTTCACCTAGATCCTTTTAAATTAAAAATGAAGTTTTAAATCA
ATCTAAAGTATATATGAGTAAACTTGGTCTGACAGTTACCAATGCTTAATCAGTGAGGCACCTATCTCAG
CGATCTGTCTATTTCGTTCATCCATAGTTGCCTGACTCCCCGTCGTGTAGATAACTACGATACGGGAGGG
CTTACCATCTGGCCCCAGTGCTGCAATGATACCGCGAGACCCACGCTCACCGGCTCCAGATTTATCAGCA
ATAAACCAGCCAGCCGGAAGGGCCGAGCGCAGAAGTGGTCCTGCAACTTTATCCGCCTCCATCCAGTCTA
TTAATTGTTGCCGGGAAGCTAGAGTAAGTAGTTCGCCAGTTAATAGTTTGCGCAACGTTGTTGCCATTGC
TACAGGCATCGTGGTGTCACGCTCGTCGTTTGGTATGGCTTCATTCAGCTCCGGTTCCCAACGATCAAGG
CGAGTTACATGATCCCCCATGTTGTGCAAAAAAGCGGTTAGCTCCTTCGGTCCTCCGATCGTTGTCAGAA
GTAAGTTGGCCGCAGTGTTATCACTCATGGTTATGGCAGCACTGCATAATTCTCTTACTGTCATGCCATC
CGTAAGATGCTTTTCTGTGACTGGTGAGTACTCAACCAAGTCATTCTGAGAATAGTGTATGCGGCGACCG
AGTTGCTCTTGCCCGGCGTCAATACGGGATAATACCGCGCCACATAGCAGAACTTTAAAAGTGCTCATCA
TTGGAAAACGTTCTTCGGGGCGAAAACTCTCAAGGATCTTACCGCTGTTGAGATCCAGTTCGATGTAACC
CACTCGTGCACCCAACTGATCTTCAGCATCTTTTACTTTCACCAGCGTTTCTGGGTGAGCAAAAACAGGA
AGGCAAAATGCCGCAAAAAAGGGAATAAGGGCGACACGGAAATGTTGAATACTCATACTCTTCCTTTTTC
AATATTATTGAAGCATTTATCAGGGTTATTGTCTCATGAGCGGATACATATTTGAATGTATTTAGAAAAA
TAAACAAATAGGGGTTCCGCGCACATTTCCCCGAAAAGTGCCACCTGACGTCTAAGAAACCATTATTATC
ATGACATTAACCTATAAAAATAGGCGTATCACGAGGCCCTTTCGTCTCGCGCGTTTCGGTGATGACGGTG
AAAACCTCTGACACATGCAGCTCCCGGAGACGGTCACAGCTTGTCTGTAAGCGGATGCCGGGAGCAGACA
AGCCCGTCAGGGCGCGTCAGCGGGTGTTGGCGGGTGTCGGGGCTGGCTTAACTATGCGGCATCAGAGCAG
ATTGTACTGAGAGTGCACCATATGCGGTGTGAAATACCGCACAGATGCGTAAGGAGAAAATACCGCATCA
GGAAATTGTAAGCGTTAATATTTTGTTAAAATTCGCGTTAAATTTTTGTTAAATCAGCTCATTTTTTAAC
CAATAGGCCGAAATCGGCAAAATCCCTTATAAATCAAAAGAATAGACCGAGATAGGGT
[37 nt withheld, positions 11679-11715]
AAAGAACGTGGACTCCAACGTCAAAGG
[49 nt withheld, positions 11743-11791]
T
[91 nt withheld, positions 11793-11883]
G
[101 nt withheld, positions 11885-11985]
CAATGCGCCGCTACAGGGCGCGTCCATTCGCCATTCAGGCTGCGCAACTGTTGGGAAGGGCGATCGGTGC
GGGCCTCTTCGCTATTACGCCAGCTGGCGAAAGGGGGATGTGCTGCAAGGCGATTAAGTTGGGTAACGCC
AGGGTTTTCCCAGTCACGACGTTGTAAAACGACGGCCAGTGAATTGTAATACGACTCACTATAGG
