Features (pLannotate 1.2.2; 23 found; start..end, strand, type, name):
      1..36      +  CDS            rop (fragment): Rop protein, which maintains plasmids at low copy number; rop
    138..237     +  misc_feature   bom (fragment): basis of mobility region from pBR322
    238..693     -  rep_origin     f1 ori (sequence partly withheld): f1 bacteriophage origin of replication; arrow indicates direction of (+) strand synthesis
    697..854     -  CDS            lacZα (fragment): LacZα fragment of β-galactosidase; lacZ fragment
    857..875     +  promoter       T7 promoter: promoter for bacteriophage T7 RNA polymerase
    944..1247    +  enhancer       CMV enhancer: human cytomegalovirus immediate early enhancer
   1249..1526    +  promoter       chicken β-actin promoter: No description available
   1527..2496    +  intron         chimeric intron: chimera between introns from chicken β-actin and rabbit β-globin
   2533..3492    +  CDS            BirA(R118G): promiscuous R118G mutant of the E. coli biotin protein ligase (Cronan, 2005) also known as BirA* or BioID
   3607..7710    +  CDS            Cas9: Cas9 (Csn1) endonuclease from the Streptococcus pyogenes Type II CRISPR/Cas system generates RNA-guided double strand breaks in DNA
   7754..7810    +  CDS            Jred (fragment): Jred is a basic (constitutively fluorescent) red fluorescent protein published in 2004, derived from Anthoathecata. It has low acid sensitivity.
   7840..8559    +  CDS            EGFP: the original enhanced GFP (Yang et al., 1996) mammalian codon-optimized
   8701..9163    +  misc_feature   IRES: internal ribosome entry site (IRES) of the encephalomyocarditis virus (EMCV)
   9174..9572    +  CDS            BSD: blasticidin S deaminase; Aspergillus terreus BSD; confers resistance to blasticidin
   9573..9600    +  CDS            BleoR (fragment): antibiotic-binding protein; Sh ble from Streptoalloteichus hindustanus; confers resistance to bleomycin, phleomycin, and Zeocin™
   9610..9735    +  CDS            ble (fragment): BLE_KLEPN - Experimental evidence at protein level: Swiss-Prot protein existence level 1. Binding protein with a strong affinity to the bleomycin family of antibiotics. Binds to CL990; an antimitotic-antibiotic compound. From Klebsiella pneumoniae.
   9730..9851    +  polyA_signal   SV40 poly(A) signal: SV40 polyadenylation signal
   9862..9879    +  misc_feature   MCS (fragment): pBluescript multiple cloning site
   9885..10074   -  promoter       SV40 promoter: SV40 early promoter
  10074..10128   -  CDS            lacI (fragment): lac repressor; lacI; The lac repressor binds to the lac operator to inhibit transcription in E. coli. This inhibition can be relieved by adding lactose or isopropyl-β-D-thiogalactopyranoside (IPTG).
  10311..10899   -  rep_origin     ori: high-copy-number ColE1/pMB1/pBR322/pUC origin of replication
  11070..11930   -  CDS            AmpR: β-lactamase; bla; confers resistance to ampicillin, carbenicillin, and related antibiotics
  11931..12035   -  promoter       AmpR promoter: bla
>Addgene plasmid #84779 | pCAG-BirA*-dCas9-eGFP Sequencing Result | analyzer sequence | sequence record 169474
CTCGCGCGTTTCGGTGATGACGGTGAAAACCTCTGACACATGCAGCTCCCGGAGACGGTCACAGCTTGTC
TGTAAGCGGATGCCGGGAGCAGACAAGCCCGTCAGGGCGCGTCAGCGGGTGTTGGCGGGTGTCGGGGCTG
GCTTAACTATGCGGCATCAGAGCAGATTGTACTGAGAGTGCACCATATGCGGTGTGAAATACCGCACAGA
TGCGTAAGGAGAAAATACCGCATCAGGAAATTGTAAGCGTTAATATTTTGTTAAAATTCGCGTTAAATTT
TTGTTAAATCAGCTCATTTTTTAACCAATAGGCCGAAATCGGCAAAATCCCTTATAAATCAAAAGAATAG
ACCGAGATAGGGT
[37 nt withheld, positions 364-400]
AAAGAACGTGGACTCCAACGTCAAAGG
[49 nt withheld, positions 428-476]
T
[91 nt withheld, positions 478-568]
G
[101 nt withheld, positions 570-670]
CAATGCGCCGCTACAGGGCGCGTCCATTCGCCATTCAGGCTGCGCAACTGTTGGGAAGGGCGATCGGTGC
GGGCCTCTTCGCTATTACGCCAGCTGGCGAAAGGGGGATGTGCTGCAAGGCGATTAAGTTGGGTAACGCC
AGGGTTTTCCCAGTCACGACGTTGTAAAACGACGGCCAGTGAATTGTAATACGACTCACTATAGGACGCG
TCCTAGTTATTAATAGTAATCAATTACGGGGTCATTAGTTCATAGCCCATATATGGAGTTCCGCGTTACA
TAACTTACGGTAAATGGCCCGCCTGGCTGACCGCCCAACGACCCCCGCCCATTGACGTCAATAATGACGT
ATGTTCCCATAGTAACGCCAATAGGGACTTTCCATTGACGTCAATGGGTGGAGTATTTACGGTAAACTGC
CCACTTGGCAGTACATCAAGTGTATCATATGCCAAGTACGCCCCCTATTGACGTCAATGACGGTAAATGG
CCCGCCTGGCATTATGCCCAGTACATGACCTTATGGGACTTTCCTACTTGGCAGTACATCTACGTATTAG
TCATCGCTATTACCATGGTCGAGGTGAGCCCCACGTTCTGCTTCACTCTCCCCATCTCCCCCCCCTCCCC
ACCCCCAATTTTGTATTTATTTATTTTTTAATTATTTTGTGCAGCGATGGGGGCGGGGGGGGGGGGGGGG
CGCGCGCCAGGCGGGGCGGGGCGGGGCGAGGGGCGGGGCGGGGCGAGGCGGAGAGGTGCGGCGGCAGCCA
ATCAGAGCGGCGCGCTCCGAAAGTTTCCTTTTATGGCGAGGCGGCGGCGGCGGCGGCCCTATAAAAAGCG
AAGCGCGCGGCGGGCGGGAGTCGCTGCGCGCTGCCTTCGCCCCGTGCCCCGCTCCGCCGCCGCCTCGCGC
CGCCCGCCCCGGCTCTGACTGACCGCGTTACTCCCACAGGTGAGCGGGCGGGACGGCCCTTCTCCTCCGG
GCTGTAATTAGCGCTTGGTTTAATGACGGCTTGTTTCTTTTCTGTGGCTGCGTGAAAGCCTTGAGGGGCT
CCGGGAGGGCCCTTTGTGCGGGGGGAGCGGCTCGGGGGGTGCGTGCGTGTGTGTGTGCGTGGGGAGCGCC
GCGTGCGGCTCCGCGCTGCCCGGCGGCTGTGAGCGCTGCGGGCGCGGCGCGGGGCTTTGTGCGCTCCGCA
GTGTGCGCGAGGGGAGCGCGGCCGGGGGCGGTGCCCCGCGGTGCGGGGGGGGCTGCGAGGGGAACAAAGG
CTGCGTGCGGGGTGTGTGCGTGGGGGGGTGAGCAGGGGGTGTGGGCGCGTCGGTCGGGCTGCAACCCCCC
CTGCACCCCCCTCCCCGAGTTGCTGAGCACGGCCCGGCTTCGGGTGCGGGGCTCCGTACGGGGCGTGGCG
CGGGGCTCGCCGTGCCGGGCGGGGGGTGGCGGCAGGTGGGGGTGCCGGGCGGGGCGGGGCCGCCTCGGGC
CGGGGAGGGCTCGGGGGAGGGGCGCGGCGGCCCCCGGAGCGCCGGCGGCTGTCGAGGCGCGGCGAGCCGC
AGCCATTGCCTTTTATGGTAATCGTGCGAGAGGGCGCAGGGACTTCCTTTGTCCCAAATCTGTGCGGAGC
CGAAATCTGGGAGGCGCCGCCGCACCCCCTCTAGCGGGCGCGGGGCGAAGCGGTGCGGCGCCGGCAGGAA
GGAAATGGGCGGGGAGGGCCTTCGTGCGTCGCCGCGCCGCCGTCCCCTTCTCCCTCTCCAGCCTCGGGGC
TGTCCGCGGGGGGACGGCTGCCTTCGGGGGGGACGGGGCAGGGCGGGGTTCGGCTTCTGGCGTGTGACCG
GCGGCTATGGAACAAAAACTCATCTCAGAAGAGGATCTCGACAAGGACAACACCGTGCCCCTGAAGCTGA
TCGCCCTGCTGGCCAACGGCGAGTTCCACTCTGGCGAGCAGCTGGGAGAGACCCTGGGAATGAGCAGAGC
CGCCATCAACAAGCACATCCAGACACTGAGAGACTGGGGAGTGGACGTGTTCACCGTGCCTGGCAAGGGC
TACAGCCTGCCTGAGCCTATCCAGCTGCTGAACGCCAAGCAGATCCTGGGACAGCTGGATGGCGGAAGCG
TGGCCGTGCTGCCTGTGATCGACTCCACCAATCAGTACCTGCTGGACAGAATCGGAGAGCTGAAGTCCGG
CGACGCCTGCATCGCCGAGTACCAGCAGGCTGGCAGAGGAGGCAGAGGACGGAAGTGGTTCAGCCCATTC
GGAGCCAACCTGTACCTGTCCATGTTCTGGAGACTGGAGCAGGGACCTGCTGCTGCCATCGGACTGAGTC
TGGTGATCGGAATCGTGATGGCCGAGGTGCTGAGAAAGCTGGGAGCCGACAAGGTGAGAGTGAAGTGGCC
TAATGACCTGTACCTCCAGGACCGCAAGCTGGCTGGCATCCTGGTGGAGCTGACAGGCAAGACAGGCGAT
GCCGCTCAGATCGTGATCGGAGCCGGAATCAACATGGCCATGAGAAGAGTGGAGGAGAGCGTGGTGAACC
AGGGCTGGATCACCCTGCAGGAGGCTGGCATCAACCTGGACCGGAACACCCTGGCCGCCATGCTGATCAG
AGAGCTGAGAGCCGCTCTGGAGCTGTTCGAGCAGGAGGGACTGGCTCCTTACCTGAGCAGATGGGAGAAG
CTGGACAACTTCATCAACAGACCTGTGAAGCTGATCATCGGCGACAAGGAAATCTTCGGCATCTCCAGAG
GAATCGACAAGCAGGGAGCTCTGCTGCTGGAGCAGGACGGAATCATCAAGCCCTGGATGGGCGGAGAAAT
CTCCCTGAGAAGCGCAGAGAAGCTCGAGCGGCCGCCACTGTGCTGGATATCTGCAGAATTCCACCACACT
GGACTAGTGGATCCGAGCTCGGTACCAAGCTTAAGTTTAAACCGCGGTAGCGGCAGCGGTAGCGGAATGG
ACAAGAAGTACTCCATTGGGCTCGCTATCGGCACAAACAGCGTCGGCTGGGCCGTCATTACGGACGAGTA
CAAGGTGCCGAGCAAAAAATTCAAAGTTCTGGGCAATACCGATCGCCACAGCATAAAGAAGAACCTCATT
GGCGCCCTCCTGTTCGACTCCGGGGAGACGGCCGAAGCCACGCGGCTCAAAAGAACAGCACGGCGCAGAT
ATACCCGCAGAAAGAATCGGATCTGCTACCTGCAGGAGATCTTTAGTAATGAGATGGCTAAGGTGGATGA
CTCTTTCTTCCATAGGCTGGAGGAGTCCTTTTTGGTGGAGGAGGATAAAAAGCACGAGCGCCACCCAATC
TTTGGCAATATCGTGGACGAGGTGGCGTACCATGAAAAGTACCCAACCATATATCATCTGAGGAAGAAGC
TTGTAGACAGTACTGATAAGGCTGACTTGCGGTTGATCTATCTCGCGCTGGCGCATATGATCAAATTTCG
GGGACACTTCCTCATCGAGGGGGACCTGAACCCAGACAACAGCGATGTCGACAAACTCTTTATCCAACTG
GTTCAGACTTACAATCAGCTTTTCGAAGAGAACCCGATCAACGCATCCGGAGTTGACGCCAAAGCAATCC
TGAGCGCTAGGCTGTCCAAATCCCGGCGGCTCGAAAACCTCATCGCACAGCTCCCTGGGGAGAAGAAGAA
CGGCCTGTTTGGTAATCTTATCGCCCTGTCACTCGGGCTGACCCCCAACTTTAAATCTAACTTCGACCTG
GCCGAAGATGCCAAGCTTCAACTGAGCAAAGACACCTACGATGATGATCTCGACAATCTGCTGGCCCAGA
TCGGCGACCAGTACGCAGACCTTTTTTTGGCGGCAAAGAACCTGTCAGACGCCATTCTGCTGAGTGATAT
TCTGCGAGTGAACACGGAGATCACCAAAGCTCCGCTGAGCGCTAGTATGATCAAGCGCTATGATGAGCAC
CACCAAGACTTGACTTTGCTGAAGGCCCTTGTCAGACAGCAACTGCCTGAGAAGTACAAGGAAATTTTCT
TCGATCAGTCTAAAAATGGCTACGCCGGATACATTGACGGCGGAGCAAGCCAGGAGGAATTTTACAAATT
TATTAAGCCCATCTTGGAAAAAATGGACGGCACCGAGGAGCTGCTGGTAAAGCTTAACAGAGAAGATCTG
TTGCGCAAACAGCGCACTTTCGACAATGGAAGCATCCCCCACCAGATTCACCTGGGCGAACTGCACGCTA
TCCTCAGGCGGCAAGAGGATTTCTACCCCTTTTTGAAAGATAACAGGGAAAAGATTGAGAAAATCCTCAC
ATTTCGGATACCCTACTATGTAGGCCCCCTCGCCCGGGGAAATTCCAGATTCGCGTGGATGACTCGCAAA
TCAGAAGAGACCATCACTCCCTGGAACTTCGAGGAAGTCGTGGATAAGGGGGCCTCTGCCCAGTCCTTCA
TCGAAAGGATGACTAACTTTGATAAAAATCTGCCTAACGAAAAGGTGCTTCCTAAACACTCTCTGCTGTA
CGAGTACTTCACAGTTTATAACGAGCTCACCAAGGTCAAATACGTCACAGAAGGGATGAGAAAGCCAGCA
TTCCTGTCTGGAGAGCAGAAGAAAGCTATCGTGGACCTCCTCTTCAAGACGAACCGGAAAGTTACCGTGA
AACAGCTCAAAGAAGACTATTTCAAAAAGATTGAATGTTTCGACTCTGTTGAAATCAGCGGAGTGGAGGA
TCGCTTCAACGCATCCCTGGGAACGTATCACGATCTCCTGAAAATCATTAAAGACAAGGACTTCCTGGAC
AATGAGGAGAACGAGGACATTCTTGAGGACATTGTCCTCACCCTTACGTTGTTTGAAGATAGGGAGATGA
TTGAAGAACGCTTGAAAACTTACGCTCATCTCTTCGACGACAAAGTCATGAAACAGCTCAAGAGGCGCCG
ATATACAGGATGGGGGCGGCTGTCAAGAAAACTGATCAATGGGATCCGAGACAAGCAGAGTGGAAAGACA
ATCCTGGATTTTCTTAAGTCCGATGGATTTGCCAACAGGAACTTCATGCAGTTGATCCATGATGACTCTC
TCACCTTTAAGGAGGACATCCAGAAAGCACAAGTTTCTGGCCAGGGGGACAGTCTTCACGAGCACATCGC
TAATCTTGCAGGTAGCCCAGCTATCAAAAAGGGAATACTGCAGACCGTTAAGGTCGTGGATGAACTCGTC
AAAGTAATGGGAAGGCATAAGCCCGAGAATATCGTTATCGAGATGGCCCGAGAGAACCAAACTACCCAGA
AGGGACAGAAGAACAGTAGGGAAAGGATGAAGAGGATTGAAGAGGGTATAAAAGAACTGGGGTCCCAAAT
CCTTAAGGAACACCCAGTTGAAAACACCCAGCTTCAGAATGAGAAGCTCTACCTGTACTACCTGCAGAAC
GGCAGGGACATGTACGTGGATCAGGAACTGGACATCAATCGGCTCTCCGACTACGACGTGGATGCTATCG
TGCCCCAGTCTTTTCTCAAAGATGATTCTATTGATAATAAAGTGTTGACAAGATCCGATAAAAATAGAGG
GAAGAGTGATAACGTCCCCTCAGAAGAAGTTGTCAAGAAAATGAAAAATTATTGGCGGCAGCTGCTGAAC
GCCAAACTGATCACACAACGGAAGTTCGATAATCTGACTAAGGCTGAACGAGGTGGCCTGTCTGAGTTGG
ATAAAGCCGGCTTCATCAAAAGGCAGCTTGTTGAGACACGCCAGATCACCAAGCACGTGGCCCAAATTCT
CGATTCACGCATGAACACCAAGTACGATGAAAATGACAAACTGATTCGAGAGGTGAAAGTTATTACTCTG
AAGTCTAAGCTGGTCTCAGATTTCAGAAAGGACTTTCAGTTTTATAAGGTGAGAGAGATCAACAATTACC
ACCATGCGCATGATGCCTACCTGAATGCAGTGGTAGGCACTGCACTTATCAAAAAATATCCCAAGCTTGA
ATCTGAATTTGTTTACGGAGACTATAAAGTGTACGATGTTAGGAAAATGATCGCAAAGTCTGAGCAGGAA
ATAGGCAAGGCCACCGCTAAGTACTTCTTTTACAGCAATATTATGAATTTTTTCAAGACCGAGATTACAC
TGGCCAATGGAGAGATTCGGAAGCGACCACTTATCGAAACAAACGGAGAAACAGGAGAAATCGTGTGGGA
CAAGGGTAGGGATTTCGCGACAGTCCGGAAGGTCCTGTCCATGCCGCAGGTGAACATCGTTAAAAAGACC
GAAGTACAGACCGGAGGCTTCTCCAAGGAAAGTATCCTCCCGAAAAGGAACAGCGACAAGCTGATCGCAC
GCAAAAAAGATTGGGACCCCAAGAAATACGGCGGATTCGATTCTCCTACAGTCGCTTACAGTGTACTGGT
TGTGGCCAAAGTGGAGAAAGGGAAGTCTAAAAAACTCAAAAGCGTCAAGGAACTGCTGGGCATCACAATC
ATGGAGCGATCAAGCTTCGAAAAAAACCCCATCGACTTTCTCGAGGCGAAAGGATATAAAGAGGTCAAAA
AAGACCTCATCATTAAGCTTCCCAAGTACTCTCTCTTTGAGCTTGAAAACGGCCGGAAACGAATGCTCGC
TAGTGCGGGCGAGCTGCAGAAAGGTAACGAGCTGGCACTGCCCTCTAAATACGTTAATTTCTTGTATCTG
GCCAGCCACTATGAAAAGCTCAAAGGGTCTCCCGAAGATAATGAGCAGAAGCAGCTGTTCGTGGAACAAC
ACAAACACTACCTTGATGAGATCATCGAGCAAATAAGCGAATTCTCCAAAAGAGTGATCCTCGCCGACGC
TAACCTCGATAAGGTGCTTTCTGCTTACAATAAGCACAGGGATAAGCCCATCAGGGAGCAGGCAGAAAAC
ATTATCCACTTGTTTACTCTGACCAACTTGGGCGCGCCTGCAGCCTTCAAGTACTTCGACACCACCATAG
ACAGAAAGCGGTACACCTCTACAAAGGAGGTCCTGGACGCCACACTGATTCATCAGTCAATTACGGGGCT
CTATGAAACAAGAATCGACCTCTCTCAGCTCGGTGGAGACAGCAGGGCTGACCCCAAGAAGAAGAGGAAG
GTGATTGTACAAGAGCGGCCTGAGGAGCAGAGCCCAGGCGAGCAACAGCGCCGTGGACGCCACCATGGGC
GATCGCATCCAAAGAAGAAGAGAAAGGTCATGGTGAGCAAGGGCGAGGAGCTGTTCACCGGGGTGGTGCC
CATCCTGGTCGAGCTGGACGGCGACGTAAACGGCCACAAGTTCAGCGTGTCCGGCGAGGGCGAGGGCGAT
GCCACCTACGGCAAGCTGACCCTGAAGTTCATCTGCACCACCGGCAAGCTGCCCGTGCCCTGGCCCACCC
TCGTGACCACCCTGACCTACGGCGTGCAGTGCTTCAGCCGCTACCCCGACCACATGAAGCAGCACGACTT
CTTCAAGTCCGCCATGCCCGAAGGCTACGTCCAGGAGCGCACCATCTTCTTCAAGGACGACGGCAACTAC
AAGACCCGCGCCGAGGTGAAGTTCGAGGGCGACACCCTGGTGAACCGCATCGAGCTGAAGGGCATCGACT
TCAAGGAGGACGGCAACATCCTGGGGCACAAGCTGGAGTACAACTACAACAGCCACAACGTCTATATCAT
GGCCGACAAGCAGAAGAACGGCATCAAGGTGAACTTCAAGATCCGCCACAACATCGAGGACGGCAGCGTG
CAGCTCGCCGACCACTACCAGCAGAACACCCCCATCGGCGACGGCCCCGTGCTGCTGCCCGACAACCACT
ACCTGAGCACCCAGTCCGCCCTGAGCAAAGACCCCAACGAGAAGCGCGATCACATGGTCCTGCTGGAGTT
CGTGACCGCCGCCGGGATCACTCTCGGCATGGACGAGCTGTACAAGTAAGCGGCCGCAGTTAACGAATTC
CGCCCCCCCCCACACCCCCCCCCCCCCCCCTAACGTTACTGGCCGAAGCCGCTTGGAATAAGGCCGGTGT
GCGTTTGTCTATATGTTATTTTCCACCATATTGCCGTCTTTTGGCAATGTGAGGGCCCGGAAACCTGGCC
CTGTCTTCTTGACGAGCATTCCTAGGGGTCTTTCCCCTCTCGCCAAAGGAATGCAAGGTCTGTTGAATGT
CGTGAAGGAAGCAGTTCCTCTGGAAGCTTCTTGAAGACAAACAACGTCTGTAGCGACCCTTTGCAGGCAG
CGGAACCCCCCACCTGGCGACAGGTGCCTCTGCGGCCAAAAGCCACGTGTATAAGATACACCTGCAAAGG
CGGCACAACCCCAGTGCCACGTTGTGAGTTGGATAGTTGTGGAAAGAGTCAAATGGCTCTCCTCAAGCGT
ATTCAACAAGGGGCTGAAGGATGCCCAGAAGGTACCCCATTGTATGGGATCTGATCTGGGGCCTCGGTGC
ACATGCTTTACATGTGTTTAGTCGAGGTTAAAAAAACGTCTAGGCCCCCCGAACCACGGGGACGTGGTTT
TCCTTTGAAAAACACGATGATAAGCTTGCCACCATGGCCAAGCCTTTGTCTCAAGAAGAATCCACCCTCA
TTGAAAGAGCAACGGCTACAATCAACAGCATCCCCATCTCTGAAGACTACAGCGTCGCCAGCGCAGCTCT
CTCTAGCGACGGCCGCATCTTCACTGGTGTCAATGTATATCATTTTACTGGGGGACCTTGTGCAGAACTC
GTGGTGCTGGGCACTGCTGCTGCTGCGGCAGCTGGCAACCTGACTTGTATCGTCGCGATCGGAAATGAGA
ACAGGGGCATCTTGAGCCCCTGCGGACGGTGCCGACAGGTGCTTCTCGATCTGCATCCTGGGATCAAAGC
CATAGTGAAGGACAGTGATGGACAGCCGACGGCAGTTGGGATTCGTGAATTGCTGCCCTCTGGTTATGTG
TGGGAGGGCTAAGCACTTCGTGGCCGAGGAGCAGGACTGACACGTGCTACGAGATTTCGATTCCACCGCC
GCCTTCTATGAAAGGTTGGGCTTCGGAATCGTTTTCCGGGACGCCGGCTGGATGATCCTCCAGCGCGGGG
ATCTCATGCTGGAGTTCTTCGCCCACCCCAACTTGTTTATTGCAGCTTATAATGGTTACAAATAAAGCAA
TAGCATCACAAATTTCACAAATAAAGCATTTTTTTCACTGCATTCTAGTTGTGGTTTGTCCAAACTCATC
AATGTATCTTATCATGTCTGTATACCGTCGACCTCGAGGAGCTTTTTGCAAAAGCCTAGGCCTCCAAAAA
AGCCTCTTCACTACTTCTGGAATAGCTCAGAGGCCGAGGCGGCCTCGGCCTCTGCATAAATAAAAAAAAT
TAGTCAGCCATGGGGCGGAGAATGGGCGGAACTGGGCGGAGTTAGGGGCGGGATGGGCGGAGTTAGGGGC
GGGACTATGGTTGCTGACTAATTGCTGCATTAATGAATCGGCCAACGCGCGGGGAGAGGCGGTTTGCGTA
TTGGGCGCTCTTCCGCTTCCTCGCTCACTGACTCGCTGCGCTCGGTCGTTCGGCTGCGGCGAGCGGTATC
AGCTCACTCAAAGGCGGTAATACGGTTATCCACAGAATCAGGGGATAACGCAGGAAAGAACATGTGAGCA
AAAGGCCAGCAAAAGGCCAGGAACCGTAAAAAGGCCGCGTTGCTGGCGTTTTTCCATAGGCTCCGCCCCC
CTGACGAGCATCACAAAAATCGACGCTCAAGTCAGAGGTGGCGAAACCCGACAGGACTATAAAGATACCA
GGCGTTTCCCCCTGGAAGCTCCCTCGTGCGCTCTCCTGTTCCGACCCTGCCGCTTACCGGATACCTGTCC
GCCTTTCTCCCTTCGGGAAGCGTGGCGCTTTCTCATAGCTCACGCTGTAGGTATCTCAGTTCGGTGTAGG
TCGTTCGCTCCAAGCTGGGCTGTGTGCACGAACCCCCCGTTCAGCCCGACCGCTGCGCCTTATCCGGTAA
CTATCGTCTTGAGTCCAACCCGGTAAGACACGACTTATCGCCACTGGCAGCAGCCACTGGTAACAGGATT
AGCAGAGCGAGGTATGTAGGCGGTGCTACAGAGTTCTTGAAGTGGTGGCCTAACTACGGCTACACTAGAA
GAACAGTATTTGGTATCTGCGCTCTGCTGAAGCCAGTTACCTTCGGAAAAAGAGTTGGTAGCTCTTGATC
CGGCAAACAAACCACCGCTGGTAGCGGTGGTTTTTTTGTTTGCAAGCAGCAGATTACGCGCAGAAAAAAA
GGATCTCAAGAAGATCCTTTGATCTTTTCTACGGGGTCTGACGCTCAGTGGAACGAAAACTCACGTTAAG
GGATTTTGGTCATGAGATTATCAAAAAGGATCTTCACCTAGATCCTTTTAAATTAAAAATGAAGTTTTAA
ATCAATCTAAAGTATATATGAGTAAACTTGGTCTGACAGTTACCAATGCTTAATCAGTGAGGCACCTATC
TCAGCGATCTGTCTATTTCGTTCATCCATAGTTGCCTGACTCCCCGTCGTGTAGATAACTACGATACGGG
AGGGCTTACCATCTGGCCCCAGTGCTGCAATGATACCGCGAGACCCACGCTCACCGGCTCCAGATTTATC
AGCAATAAACCAGCCAGCCGGAAGGGCCGAGCGCAGAAGTGGTCCTGCAACTTTATCCGCCTCCATCCAG
TCTATTAATTGTTGCCGGGAAGCTAGAGTAAGTAGTTCGCCAGTTAATAGTTTGCGCAACGTTGTTGCCA
TTGCTACAGGCATCGTGGTGTCACGCTCGTCGTTTGGTATGGCTTCATTCAGCTCCGGTTCCCAACGATC
AAGGCGAGTTACATGATCCCCCATGTTGTGCAAAAAAGCGGTTAGCTCCTTCGGTCCTCCGATCGTTGTC
AGAAGTAAGTTGGCCGCAGTGTTATCACTCATGGTTATGGCAGCACTGCATAATTCTCTTACTGTCATGC
CATCCGTAAGATGCTTTTCTGTGACTGGTGAGTACTCAACCAAGTCATTCTGAGAATAGTGTATGCGGCG
ACCGAGTTGCTCTTGCCCGGCGTCAATACGGGATAATACCGCGCCACATAGCAGAACTTTAAAAGTGCTC
ATCATTGGAAAACGTTCTTCGGGGCGAAAACTCTCAAGGATCTTACCGCTGTTGAGATCCAGTTCGATGT
AACCCACTCGTGCACCCAACTGATCTTCAGCATCTTTTACTTTCACCAGCGTTTCTGGGTGAGCAAAAAC
AGGAAGGCAAAATGCCGCAAAAAAGGGAATAAGGGCGACACGGAAATGTTGAATACTCATACTCTTCCTT
TTTCAATATTATTGAAGCATTTATCAGGGTTATTGTCTCATGAGCGGATACATATTTGAATGTATTTAGA
AAAATAAACAAATAGGGGTTCCGCGCACATTTCCCCGAAAAGTGCCACCTGACGTCTAAGAAACCATTAT
TATCATGACATTAACCTATAAAAATAGGCGTATCACGAGGCCCTTTCGT
