>Addgene plasmid #84779 | pCAG-BirA*-dCas9-eGFP | addgene partial sequence | sequence record 166553 | EGFP-N 5'-CGTCGCCGTCCAGCTCGACCAG-3'
CCGGTGAACAGCTCCTCGCCCTTGCTCACCATGACCTTTCTCTTCTTCTTTGGATGCGATCGCCCATGGT
GGCGTCCACGGCGCTGTTGCTCGCCTGGGCTCTGCTCCTCAGGCCGCTCTTGTACAATCACCTTCCTCTT
CTTCTTGGGGTCAGCCCTGCTGTCTCCACCGAGCTGAGAGAGGTCGATTCTTGTTTCATAGAGCCCCGTA
ATTGACTGATGAATCAGTGTGGCGTCCAGGACCTCCTTTGTAGAGGTGTACCGCTTTCTGTCTATGGTGG
TGTCGAAGTACTTGAAGGCTGCAGGCGCGCCCAAGTTGGTCAGAGTAAACAAGTGGATAATGTTTTCTGC
CTGCTCCCTGATGGGCTTATCCCTGTGCTTATTGTAAGCAGAAAGCACCTTATCGAGGTTAGCGTCGGCG
AGGATCACTCTTTTGGAGAATTCGCTTATTTGCTCGATGATCTCATCAAGGTAGTGTTTGTGTTGTTCCA
CGAACAGCTGCTTCTGCTCATTATCTTCGGGAGACCCTTTGAGCTTTTCATAGTGGCTGGCCAGATACAA
GAAATTAACGTATTTAGAGGGCAGTGCCAGCTCGTTACCTTTCTGCAGCTCGCCCGCACTAGCGAGCATT
CGTTTCCGGCCGTTTTCAAGCTCAAAGAGAGAGTACTTGGGAAGCTTAATGATGAGGTCTTTTTTGACCT
CTTTATATCCTTTCGCCTCGAGAAAGTCGATGGGGTTTTTTTCGAAGCTTGATCGCTCCATGATTGTGAT
GCCCAGCAGTTCCTTGACGCTTTTGAGTTTTTTAGACTTCCCTTTCTCCACTTTGGCCACAACCAGTACA
CTGTAAGCGACTGTAGGAGAATCGAATCCGCCGTATTTCTTGGGGTCCCAATCTTTTTTGCGTGCGATCA
GCTTGTCGCTGTTCCTTTTCGGGAGGATACTTTCCTTGGAGAAGCCTCCGGTCTGTACTTCGGTCTTTT
