>Addgene plasmid #84779 | pCAG-BirA*-dCas9-eGFP | addgene partial sequence | sequence record 166554 | hSpCas9-R1 5'-CGCTCGTGCTTCTTATCCTC-3'
TCCTCCAGCCTATGGAAGAAAGAGTCATCCACCTTAGCCATCTCATTACTAAAGATCTCCTGCAGGTAGC
AGATCCGATTCTTTCTGCGGGTATATCTGCGCCGTGCTGTTCTTTTGAGCCGCGTGGCTTCGGCCGTCTC
CCCGGAGTCGAACAGGAGGGCGCCAATGAGGTTCTTCTTTATGCTGTGGCGATCGGTATTGCCCAGAACT
TTGAATTTTTTGCTCGGCACCTTGTACTCGTCCGTAATGACGGCCCAGCCGACGCTGTTTGTGCCGATAG
CGAGCCCAATGGAGTACTTCTTGTCCATTCCGCTACCGCTGCCGCTACCGCGGTTTAAACTTAAGCTTGG
TACCGAGCTCGGATCCACTAGTCCAGTGTGGTGGAATTCTGCAGATATCCAGCACAGTGGCGGCCGCTCG
AGCTTCTCTGCGCTTCTCAGGGAGATTTCTCCGCCCATCCAGGGCTTGATGATTCCGTCCTGCTCCAGCA
GCAGAGCTCCCTGCTTGTCGATTCCTCTGGAGATGCCGAAGATTTCCTTGTCGCCGATGATCAGCTTCAC
AGGTCTGTTGATGAAGTTGTCCAGCTTCTCCCATCTGCTCAGGTAAGGAGCCAGTCCCTCCTGCTCGAAC
AGCTCCAGAGCGGCTCTCAGCTCTCTGATCAGCATGGCGGCCAGGGTGTTCCGGTCCAGGTTGATGCCAG
CCTCCTGCAGGGTGATCCAGCCCTGGTTCACCACGCTCTCCTCCACTCTTCTCATGGCCATGTTGATTCC
GGCTCCGATCACGATCTGAGCGGCATCGCCTGTCTTGCCTGTCAGCTCCACCAGGATGCCAGCCAGCTTG
CGGTCCTGGAGGTACAGGTCATTAGGCCACTTCACTCTCACCTTGTCGGCTCCCAGCTTTCTCAGCACCT
CGGCCATCAC
